Addgene plasmid #76142: TRIM28 gRNA (BRDN0001146162)
Purpose: 3rd generation lentiviral gRNA plasmid targeting human TRIM28
Depositing lab: John Doench & David Root. Depositing organization: Broad Institute. Publication: Optimized sgRNA design to maximize activity and minimize off-target effects of CRISPR-Cas9. Doench JG, Fusi N, Sullender M, Hegde M, Vaimberg EW, Donovan KF, Smith I, Tothova Z, Wilen C, Orchard R, Virgin HW, Listgarten J, Root DE. Nat Biotechnol. 2016 Jan 18. doi: 10.1038/nbt.3437. PubMed 26780180.
Backbone
  Vector backbone: lentiGuide-Puro
  Backbone manufacturer: Zhang Lab (Addgene plasmid # 52963)
  Vector type: Mammalian Expression, Lentiviral, CRISPR
  Selectable markers: Puromycin
Growth in bacteria
  Bacterial resistance: Ampicillin, 100 μg/mL
  Growth temperature: 37°C
  Growth strain: DH5alpha
  Copy number: High Copy
Gene/Insert
  Gene/Insert name: TRIM28 (alt names: TRIM28; NM_005762.2)
  gRNA/shRNA sequence: CTTCCCAGGCAGTACCACTG
  Species: H. sapiens (human)
  Entrez Gene: TRIM28 (a.k.a. KAP1, PPP1R157, RNF96, TF1B, TIF1B, TIF1beta)
  Promoter: hU6
  Cloning method: Unknown
  Sequencing primers: 5′ U6-F; 3′ pS2-R
Terms and licenses: Academic/Nonprofit Terms; Industry Terms: Not Available to Industry
Depositor comments: The gRNA was designed to target the following Genbank reference sequence(s): NM_005762.2. Note that this plasmid does NOT contain Cas9. It should be used in conjunction with lentiCas9-Blast (Addgene #52962) or otherwise with cell lines already expressing Cas9. Browse the full kinome gRNA library at http://www.addgene.org/pooled-library/broadgpp-human-kinome/ or visit http://www.broadinstitute.org/rnai/public/ for detailed protocols and information.
How to cite: TRIM28 gRNA (BRDN0001146162) was a gift from John Doench & David Root (Addgene plasmid # 76142 ; http://n2t.net/addgene:76142 ; RRID:Addgene_76142)
