[The description below was written by a language model from this plasmid's Addgene catalogue record and pLannotate feature annotations shown in this document.]
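Description:
TRIM28 gRNA (BRDN0001146162) is a third-generation lentiviral guide RNA plasmid built on the lentiGuide-Puro backbone, designed to direct Streptococcus pyogenes Cas9 to the human TRIM28 gene (also known as KAP1 or TIF1β). It is propagated in E. coli as a high-copy plasmid through a ColE1/pUC-type origin with ampicillin selection from the β-lactamase gene. The backbone also carries an f1 origin, an SV40 origin and poly(A) signal, and remnants of lac and phage promoter elements from the parental cloning vector.

The lentiviral transfer cassette begins with an RSV promoter fused to a truncated HIV-1 5' LTR, which makes genomic RNA production independent of Tat. This is followed by the Ψ packaging signal with a gag fragment, the Rev response element for nuclear export of the full-length transcript, and a cPPT/CTS that aids nuclear import of the proviral DNA. The cassette ends in a self-inactivating ΔU3 3' LTR. Within it, a human U6 RNA polymerase III promoter drives the TRIM28-specific spacer joined to the standard gRNA scaffold. A separate EF-1α core promoter with its intron A expresses puromycin N-acetyltransferase, stabilised by a downstream WPRE, so transduced mammalian cells can be selected with puromycin.

The plasmid does not encode Cas9, so it is meant to be used with a separate Cas9 lentivector or in cells that already express the nuclease, typically to knock out TRIM28. The guide was designed against the TRIM28 reference transcript and belongs to a human kinome gRNA library generated during work on optimised sgRNA design rules.
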