Features (pLannotate 1.2.2; 29 found; start..end, strand, type, name):
     14..80      +  CDS            small t antigen (fragment): SV40 (simian virus 40) small t antigen
    106..317     +  promoter       EF-1α core promoter: core promoter for human elongation factor EF-1α
    318..1256    +  intron         EF-1α intron A: intron upstream of the start codon of human EF-1α
   1278..1877    +  CDS            PuroR (fragment): puromycin N-acetyltransferase; pac from Streptomyces; confers resistance to puromycin
   1893..2481    +  misc_feature   WPRE: woodchuck hepatitis virus posttranscriptional regulatory element
   2532..2551    +  misc_feature   cPPT/CTS (fragment): central polypurine tract and central termination sequence of HIV-1
   2553..2786    +  LTR            3' LTR (ΔU3): self-inactivating 3' long terminal repeat (LTR) from HIV-1
   2864..2985    +  polyA_signal   SV40 poly(A) signal: SV40 polyadenylation signal
   3025..3160    +  rep_origin     SV40 ori: SV40 origin of replication
   3181..3199    -  promoter       T7 promoter: promoter for bacteriophage T7 RNA polymerase
   3207..3362    +  CDS            lacZα (fragment): LacZα fragment of β-galactosidase; lacZ fragment
   3367..3795    +  rep_origin     f1 ori (sequence partly withheld): f1 bacteriophage origin of replication; arrow indicates direction of (+) strand synthesis
   3848..3952    +  promoter       AmpR promoter: bla
   3953..4813    +  CDS            AmpR: β-lactamase; bla; confers resistance to ampicillin, carbenicillin, and related antibiotics
   4984..5572    +  rep_origin     ori: high-copy-number ColE1/pMB1/pBR322/pUC origin of replication
   5755..5847    +  CDS            lacI (fragment): lac repressor; lacI; The lac repressor binds to the lac operator to inhibit transcription in E. coli. This inhibition can be relieved by adding lactose or isopropyl-β-D-thiogalactopyranoside (IPTG).
   5860..5881    +  protein_bind   CAP binding site: CAP binding activates transcription in the presence of cAMP. E. coli catabolite activator protein
   5896..5926    +  promoter       lac promoter: promoter for the E. coli lac operon
   5934..5950    +  protein_bind   lac operator: The lac repressor binds to the lac operator to inhibit transcription in E. coli. This inhibition can be relieved by adding lactose or isopropyl-β-D-thiogalactopyranoside (IPTG). lac repressor encoded by lacI
   5995..6013    +  promoter       T3 promoter: promoter for bacteriophage T3 RNA polymerase
   6041..6267    +  promoter       RSV promoter: Rous sarcoma virus enhancer/promoter
   6268..6448    +  LTR            5' LTR (truncated): truncated 5' long terminal repeat (LTR) from HIV-1
   6495..6620    +  misc_feature   HIV-1 Ψ: packaging signal of human immunodeficiency virus type 1
   6604..6967    +  CDS            HIV-1 gag (fragment): gag protein from human immunodeficiency virus 1; gag
   7113..7346    +  misc_feature   RRE: The Rev response element (RRE) of HIV-1 allows for Rev-dependent mRNA export from the nucleus to the cytoplasm.
   7723..7749    +  CDS            Rev (fragment): human immunodeficiency virus 1 (HIV-1) Rev protein; rev; enhances nuclear export of unspliced and incompletely spliced viral mRNAs
   7753..7993    +  promoter       U6 promoter: RNA polymerase III promoter for human U6 snRNA
   8023..8098    +  misc_RNA       gRNA scaffold: guide RNA scaffold for the Streptococcus pyogenes CRISPR/Cas9 system
   8154..8271    +  misc_feature   cPPT/CTS: central polypurine tract and central termination sequence of HIV-1
>Addgene plasmid #76142 | TRIM28 gRNA (BRDN0001146162) | addgene full sequence | sequence record 185268 | Addgene Assembled Sequence
CCCGGGTGCAAAGATGGATAAAGTTTTAAACAGAGAGGAATCTTTGCAGCTAATGGACCTTCTAGGTCTT
GAAAGGAGTGGGAATTGGCTCCGGTGCCCGTCAGTGGGCAGAGCGCACATCGCCCACAGTCCCCGAGAAG
TTGGGGGGAGGGGTCGGCAATTGATCCGGTGCCTAGAGAAGGTGGCGCGGGGTAAACTGGGAAAGTGATG
TCGTGTACTGGCTCCGCCTTTTTCCCGAGGGTGGGGGAGAACCGTATATAAGTGCAGTAGTCGCCGTGAA
CGTTCTTTTTCGCAACGGGTTTGCCGCCAGAACACAGGTAAGTGCCGTGTGTGGTTCCCGCGGGCCTGGC
CTCTTTACGGGTTATGGCCCTTGCGTGCCTTGAATTACTTCCACCTGGCTGCAGTACGTGATTCTTGATC
CCGAGCTTCGGGTTGGAAGTGGGTGGGAGAGTTCGAGGCCTTGCGCTTAAGGAGCCCCTTCGCCTCGTGC
TTGAGTTGAGGCCTGGCCTGGGCGCTGGGGCCGCCGCGTGCGAATCTGGTGGCACCTTCGCGCCTGTCTC
GCTGCTTTCGATAAGTCTCTAGCCATTTAAAATTTTTGATGACCTGCTGCGACGCTTTTTTTCTGGCAAG
ATAGTCTTGTAAATGCGGGCCAAGATCTGCACACTGGTATTTCGGTTTTTGGGGCCGCGGGCGGCGACGG
GGCCCGTGCGTCCCAGCGCACATGTTCGGCGAGGCGGGGCCTGCGAGCGCGGCCACCGAGAATCGGACGG
GGGTAGTCTCAAGCTGGCCGGCCTGCTCTGGTGCCTGGCCTCGCGCCGCCGTGTATCGCCCCGCCCTGGG
CGGCAAGGCTGGCCCGGTCGGCACCAGTTGCGTGAGCGGAAAGATGGCCGCTTCCCGGCCCTGCTGCAGG
GAGCTCAAAATGGAGGACGCGGCGCTCGGGAGAGCGGGCGGGTGAGTCACCCACACAAAGGAAAAGGGCC
TTTCCGTCCTCAGCCGTCGCTTCATGTGACTCCACGGAGTACCGGGCGCCGTCCAGGCACCTCGATTAGT
TCTCGAGCTTTTGGAGTACGTCGTCTTTAGGTTGGGGGGAGGGGTTTTATGCGATGGAGTTTCCCCACAC
TGAGTGGGTGGAGACTGAAGTTAGGCCAGCTTGGCACTTGATGTAATTCTCCTTGGAATTTGCCCTTTTT
GAGTTTGGATCTTGGTTCATTCTCAAGCCTCAGACAGTGGTTCAAAGTTTTTTTCTTCCATTTCAGGTGT
CGTGACGTACGGCCACCATGACCGAGTACAAGCCCACGGTGCGCCTCGCCACCCGCGACGACGTCCCCAG
GGCCGTACGCACCCTCGCCGCCGCGTTCGCCGACTACCCCGCCACGCGCCACACCGTCGATCCGGACCGC
CACATCGAGCGGGTCACCGAGCTGCAAGAACTCTTCCTCACGCGCGTCGGGCTCGACATCGGCAAGGTGT
GGGTCGCGGACGACGGCGCCGCCGTGGCGGTCTGGACCACGCCGGAGAGCGTCGAAGCGGGGGCGGTGTT
CGCCGAGATCGGCCCGCGCATGGCCGAGTTGAGCGGTTCCCGGCTGGCCGCGCAGCAACAGATGGAAGGC
CTCCTGGCGCCGCACCGGCCCAAGGAGCCCGCGTGGTTCCTGGCCACCGTCGGAGTCTCGCCCGACCACC
AGGGCAAGGGTCTGGGCAGCGCCGTCGTGCTCCCCGGAGTGGAGGCGGCCGAGCGCGCCGGGGTGCCCGC
CTTCCTGGAGACCTCCGCGCCCCGCAACCTCCCCTTCTACGAGCGGCTCGGCTTCACCGTCACCGCCGAC
GTCGAGGTGCCCGAAGGACCGCGCACCTGGTGCATGACCCGCAAGCCCGGTGCCTGAACGCGTTAAGTCG
ACAATCAACCTCTGGATTACAAAATTTGTGAAAGATTGACTGGTATTCTTAACTATGTTGCTCCTTTTAC
GCTATGTGGATACGCTGCTTTAATGCCTTTGTATCATGCTATTGCTTCCCGTATGGCTTTCATTTTCTCC
TCCTTGTATAAATCCTGGTTGCTGTCTCTTTATGAGGAGTTGTGGCCCGTTGTCAGGCAACGTGGCGTGG
TGTGCACTGTGTTTGCTGACGCAACCCCCACTGGTTGGGGCATTGCCACCACCTGTCAGCTCCTTTCCGG
GACTTTCGCTTTCCCCCTCCCTATTGCCACGGCGGAACTCATCGCCGCCTGCCTTGCCCGCTGCTGGACA
GGGGCTCGGCTGTTGGGCACTGACAATTCCGTGGTGTTGTCGGGGAAATCATCGTCCTTTCCTTGGCTGC
TCGCCTGTGTTGCCACCTGGATTCTGCGCGGGACGTCCTTCTGCTACGTCCCTTCGGCCCTCAATCCAGC
GGACCTTCCTTCCCGCGGCCTGCTGCCGGCTCTGCGGCCTCTTCCGCGTCTTCGCCTTCGCCCTCAGACG
AGTCGGATCTCCCTTTGGGCCGCCTCCCCGCGTCGACTTTAAGACCAATGACTTACAAGGCAGCTGTAGA
TCTTAGCCACTTTTTAAAAGAAAAGGGGGGACTGGAAGGGCTAATTCACTCCCAACGAAGACAAGATCTG
CTTTTTGCTTGTACTGGGTCTCTCTGGTTAGACCAGATCTGAGCCTGGGAGCTCTCTGGCTAACTAGGGA
ACCCACTGCTTAAGCCTCAATAAAGCTTGCCTTGAGTGCTTCAAGTAGTGTGTGCCCGTCTGTTGTGTGA
CTCTGGTAACTAGAGATCCCTCAGACCCTTTTAGTCAGTGTGGAAAATCTCTAGCAGTACGTATAGTAGT
TCATGTCATCTTATTATTCAGTATTTATAACTTGCAAAGAAATGAATATCAGAGAGTGAGAGGAACTTGT
TTATTGCAGCTTATAATGGTTACAAATAAAGCAATAGCATCACAAATTTCACAAATAAAGCATTTTTTTC
ACTGCATTCTAGTTGTGGTTTGTCCAAACTCATCAATGTATCTTATCATGTCTGGCTCTAGCTATCCCGC
CCCTAACTCCGCCCATCCCGCCCCTAACTCCGCCCAGTTCCGCCCATTCTCCGCCCCATGGCTGACTAAT
TTTTTTTATTTATGCAGAGGCCGAGGCCGCCTCGGCCTCTGAGCTATTCCAGAAGTAGTGAGGAGGCTTT
TTTGGAGGCCTAGGGACGTACCCAATTCGCCCTATAGTGAGTCGTATTACGCGCGCTCACTGGCCGTCGT
TTTACAACGTCGTGACTGGGAAAACCCTGGCGTTACCCAACTTAATCGCCTTGCAGCACATCCCCCTTTC
GCCAGCTGGCGTAATAGCGAAGAGGCCCGCACCGATCGCCCTTCCCAACAGTTGCGCAGCCTGAATGGCG
AATGGG
[124 nt withheld, positions 3367-3490]
C
[91 nt withheld, positions 3492-3582]
A
[49 nt withheld, positions 3584-3632]
CCTTTGACGTTGGAGTCCACGTTCTTT
[37 nt withheld, positions 3660-3696]
ACCCTATCTCGGTCTATTCTTTTGATTTATAAGGGATTTTGCCGATTTCGGCCTATTGGTTAAAAAATGA
GCTGATTTAACAAAAATTTAACGCGAATTTTAACAAAATATTAACGCTTACAATTTAGGTGGCACTTTTC
GGGGAAATGTGCGCGGAACCCCTATTTGTTTATTTTTCTAAATACATTCAAATATGTATCCGCTCATGAG
ACAATAACCCTGATAAATGCTTCAATAATATTGAAAAAGGAAGAGTATGAGTATTCAACATTTCCGTGTC
GCCCTTATTCCCTTTTTTGCGGCATTTTGCCTTCCTGTTTTTGCTCACCCAGAAACGCTGGTGAAAGTAA
AAGATGCTGAAGATCAGTTGGGTGCACGAGTGGGTTACATCGAACTGGATCTCAACAGCGGTAAGATCCT
TGAGAGTTTTCGCCCCGAAGAACGTTTTCCAATGATGAGCACTTTTAAAGTTCTGCTATGTGGCGCGGTA
TTATCCCGTATTGACGCCGGGCAAGAGCAACTCGGTCGCCGCATACACTATTCTCAGAATGACTTGGTTG
AGTACTCACCAGTCACAGAAAAGCATCTTACGGATGGCATGACAGTAAGAGAATTATGCAGTGCTGCCAT
AACCATGAGTGATAACACTGCGGCCAACTTACTTCTGACAACGATCGGAGGACCGAAGGAGCTAACCGCT
TTTTTGCACAACATGGGGGATCATGTAACTCGCCTTGATCGTTGGGAACCGGAGCTGAATGAAGCCATAC
CAAACGACGAGCGTGACACCACGATGCCTGTAGCAATGGCAACAACGTTGCGCAAACTATTAACTGGCGA
ACTACTTACTCTAGCTTCCCGGCAACAATTAATAGACTGGATGGAGGCGGATAAAGTTGCAGGACCACTT
CTGCGCTCGGCCCTTCCGGCTGGCTGGTTTATTGCTGATAAATCTGGAGCCGGTGAGCGTGGGTCTCGCG
GTATCATTGCAGCACTGGGGCCAGATGGTAAGCCCTCCCGTATCGTAGTTATCTACACGACGGGGAGTCA
GGCAACTATGGATGAACGAAATAGACAGATCGCTGAGATAGGTGCCTCACTGATTAAGCATTGGTAACTG
TCAGACCAAGTTTACTCATATATACTTTAGATTGATTTAAAACTTCATTTTTAATTTAAAAGGATCTAGG
TGAAGATCCTTTTTGATAATCTCATGACCAAAATCCCTTAACGTGAGTTTTCGTTCCACTGAGCGTCAGA
CCCCGTAGAAAAGATCAAAGGATCTTCTTGAGATCCTTTTTTTCTGCGCGTAATCTGCTGCTTGCAAACA
AAAAAACCACCGCTACCAGCGGTGGTTTGTTTGCCGGATCAAGAGCTACCAACTCTTTTTCCGAAGGTAA
CTGGCTTCAGCAGAGCGCAGATACCAAATACTGTTCTTCTAGTGTAGCCGTAGTTAGGCCACCACTTCAA
GAACTCTGTAGCACCGCCTACATACCTCGCTCTGCTAATCCTGTTACCAGTGGCTGCTGCCAGTGGCGAT
AAGTCGTGTCTTACCGGGTTGGACTCAAGACGATAGTTACCGGATAAGGCGCAGCGGTCGGGCTGAACGG
GGGGTTCGTGCACACAGCCCAGCTTGGAGCGAACGACCTACACCGAACTGAGATACCTACAGCGTGAGCT
ATGAGAAAGCGCCACGCTTCCCGAAGGGAGAAAGGCGGACAGGTATCCGGTAAGCGGCAGGGTCGGAACA
GGAGAGCGCACGAGGGAGCTTCCAGGGGGAAACGCCTGGTATCTTTATAGTCCTGTCGGGTTTCGCCACC
TCTGACTTGAGCGTCGATTTTTGTGATGCTCGTCAGGGGGGCGGAGCCTATGGAAAAACGCCAGCAACGC
GGCCTTTTTACGGTTCCTGGCCTTTTGCTGGCCTTTTGCTCACATGTTCTTTCCTGCGTTATCCCCTGAT
TCTGTGGATAACCGTATTACCGCCTTTGAGTGAGCTGATACCGCTCGCCGCAGCCGAACGACCGAGCGCA
GCGAGTCAGTGAGCGAGGAAGCGGAAGAGCGCCCAATACGCAAACCGCCTCTCCCCGCGCGTTGGCCGAT
TCATTAATGCAGCTGGCACGACAGGTTTCCCGACTGGAAAGCGGGCAGTGAGCGCAACGCAATTAATGTG
AGTTAGCTCACTCATTAGGCACCCCAGGCTTTACACTTTATGCTTCCGGCTCGTATGTTGTGTGGAATTG
TGAGCGGATAACAATTTCACACAGGAAACAGCTATGACCATGATTACGCCAAGCGCGCAATTAACCCTCA
CTAAAGGGAACAAAAGCTGGAGCTGCAAGCTTAATGTAGTCTTATGCAATACTCTTGTAGTCTTGCAACA
TGGTAACGATGAGTTAGCAACATGCCTTACAAGGAGAGAAAAAGCACCGTGCATGCCGATTGGTGGAAGT
AAGGTGGTACGATCGTGCCTTATTAGGAAGGCAACAGACGGGTCTGACATGGATTGGACGAACCACTGAA
TTGCCGCATTGCAGAGATATTGTATTTAAGTGCCTAGCTCGATACATAAACGGGTCTCTCTGGTTAGACC
AGATCTGAGCCTGGGAGCTCTCTGGCTAACTAGGGAACCCACTGCTTAAGCCTCAATAAAGCTTGCCTTG
AGTGCTTCAAGTAGTGTGTGCCCGTCTGTTGTGTGACTCTGGTAACTAGAGATCCCTCAGACCCTTTTAG
TCAGTGTGGAAAATCTCTAGCAGTGGCGCCCGAACAGGGACTTGAAAGCGAAAGGGAAACCAGAGGAGCT
CTCTCGACGCAGGACTCGGCTTGCTGAAGCGCGCACGGCAAGAGGCGAGGGGCGGCGACTGGTGAGTACG
CCAAAAATTTTGACTAGCGGAGGCTAGAAGGAGAGAGATGGGTGCGAGAGCGTCAGTATTAAGCGGGGGA
GAATTAGATCGCGATGGGAAAAAATTCGGTTAAGGCCAGGGGGAAAGAAAAAATATAAATTAAAACATAT
AGTATGGGCAAGCAGGGAGCTAGAACGATTCGCAGTTAATCCTGGCCTGTTAGAAACATCAGAAGGCTGT
AGACAAATACTGGGACAGCTACAACCATCCCTTCAGACAGGATCAGAAGAACTTAGATCATTATATAATA
CAGTAGCAACCCTCTATTGTGTGCATCAAAGGATAGAGATAAAAGACACCAAGGAAGCTTTAGACAAGAT
AGAGGAAGAGCAAAACAAAAGTAAGACCACCGCACAGCAAGCGGCCGCTGATCTTCAGACCTGGAGGAGG
AGATATGAGGGACAATTGGAGAAGTGAATTATATAAATATAAAGTAGTAAAAATTGAACCATTAGGAGTA
GCACCCACCAAGGCAAAGAGAAGAGTGGTGCAGAGAGAAAAAAGAGCAGTGGGAATAGGAGCTTTGTTCC
TTGGGTTCTTGGGAGCAGCAGGAAGCACTATGGGCGCAGCGTCAATGACGCTGACGGTACAGGCCAGACA
ATTATTGTCTGGTATAGTGCAGCAGCAGAACAATTTGCTGAGGGCTATTGAGGCGCAACAGCATCTGTTG
CAACTCACAGTCTGGGGCATCAAGCAGCTCCAGGCAAGAATCCTGGCTGTGGAAAGATACCTAAAGGATC
AACAGCTCCTGGGGATTTGGGGTTGCTCTGGAAAACTCATTTGCACCACTGCTGTGCCTTGGAATGCTAG
TTGGAGTAATAAATCTCTGGAACAGATTTGGAATCACACGACCTGGATGGAGTGGGACAGAGAAATTAAC
AATTACACAAGCTTAATACACTCCTTAATTGAAGAATCGCAAAACCAGCAAGAAAAGAATGAACAAGAAT
TATTGGAATTAGATAAATGGGCAAGTTTGTGGAATTGGTTTAACATAACAAATTGGCTGTGGTATATAAA
ATTATTCATAATGATAGTAGGAGGCTTGGTAGGTTTAAGAATAGTTTTTGCTGTACTTTCTATAGTGAAT
AGAGTTAGGCAGGGATATTCACCATTATCGTTTCAGACCCACCTCCCAACCCCGAGGGGACCCAGAGAGG
GCCTATTTCCCATGATTCCTTCATATTTGCATATACGATACAAGGCTGTTAGAGAGATAATTAGAATTAA
TTTGACTGTAAACACAAAGATATTAGTACAAAATACGTGACGTAGAAAGTAATAATTTCTTGGGTAGTTT
GCAGTTTTAAAATTATGTTTTAAAATGGACTATCATATGCTTACCGTAACTTGAAAGTATTTCGATTTCT
TGGCTTTATATATCTTGTGGAAAGGACGAAACACCGCTTCCCAGGCAGTACCACTGGTTTTAGAGCTAGA
AATAGCAAGTTAAAATAAGGCTAGTCCGTTATCAACTTGAAAAAGTGGCACCGAGTCGGTGCTTTTTTAA
GCTTGGCGTAACTAGATCTTGAGACAAATGGCAGTATTCATCCACAATTTTAAAAGAAAAGGGGGGATTG
GGGGGTACAGTGCAGGGGAAAGAATAGTAGACATAATAGCAACAGACATACAAACTAAAGAATTACAAAA
ACAAATTACAAAAATTCAAAATTTTCGGGTTTATTACAGGGACAGCAGAGATCCACTTTGGCGCCGGCTC
GAGGGGG
