>Addgene plasmid #76142 | TRIM28 gRNA (BRDN0001146162) | depositor partial sequence | sequence record 143602 | Target Sequence
CTTCCCAGGCAGTACCACTG
