>Addgene plasmid #76142 | TRIM28 gRNA (BRDN0001146162) | addgene partial sequence | sequence record 185267 | hU6-F
TAGAAAGTAATAATTTCTTGGGTAGTTTGCAGTTTTAAAATTATGTTTTAAAATGGACTATCATATGCTT
ACCGTAACTTGAAAGTATTTCGATTTCTTGGCTTTATATATCTTGTGGAAAGGACGAAACACCGCTTCCC
AGGCAGTACCACTGGTTTTAGAGCTAGAAATAGCAAGTTAAAATAAGGCTAGTCCGTTATCAACTTGAAA
AAGTGGCACCGAGTCGGTGCTTTTTTAAGCTTGGCGTAACTAGATCTTGAGACAAATGGCAGTATTCATC
CACAATTTTAAAAGAAAAGGGGGGATTGGGGGGTACAGTGCAGGGGAAAGAATAGTAGACATAATAGCAA
CAGACATACAAACTAAAGAATTACAAAAACAAATTACAAAAATTCAAAATTTTCGGGTTTATTACAGGGA
CAGCAGAGATCCACTTTGGCGCCGGCTCGAGGGGGCCCGGGTGCAAAGATGGATAAAGTTTTAAACAGAG
AGGAATCTTTGCAGCTAATGGACCTTCTAGGTCTTGAAAGGAGTGGGAATTGGCTCCGGTGCCCGTCAGT
GGGCAGAGCG
